Addgene plasmid #211040: pBiT3.1-N_WDR91:1-747
Purpose: Mammalian expression of full-length human WDR91. N-terminal HiBiT tag.
Depositing lab: Cheryl Arrowsmith. Depositing organization: University of Toronto. Publication: A Target Class Ligandability Evaluation of WD40 Repeat-Containing Proteins. Ackloo S, Li F, Szewczyk M, Seitova A, Loppnau P, Zeng H, Xu J, Ahmad S, Arnautova YA, Baghaie AJ, Beldar S, Bolotokova A, Centrella PA, Chau I, Clark MA, Cuozzo JW, Dehghani-Tafti S, Disch JS, Dong A, Dumas A, Feng JA, Ghiabi P, Gibson E, Gilmer J, Goldman B, Green SR, Guie MA, Guilinger JP, Harms N, Herasymenko O, Houliston S, Hutchinson A, Kearnes S, Keefe AD, Kimani SW, Kramer T, Kutera M, Kwak HA, Lento C, Li Y, Liu J, Loup J, Machado RAC, Mulhern CJ, Perveen S, Righetto GL, Riley P, Shrestha S, Sigel EA, Silva M, Sintchak MD, Slakman BL, Taylor RD, Thompson J, Torng W, Underkoffler C, von Rechenberg M, Walsh RT, Watson I, Wilson DJ, Wolf E, Yadav M, Yazdi AK, Zhang J, Zhang Y, Santhakumar V, Edwards AM, Barsyte-Lovejoy D, Schapira M, Brown PJ, Halabelian L, Arrowsmith CH. J Med Chem. 2025 Jan 23;68(2):1092-1112. doi: 10.1021/acs.jmedchem.4c02010. Epub 2024 Nov 4. PubMed 39495097.
Backbone
  Vector backbone: pBiT3.1-N
  Backbone manufacturer: Promega
  Vector type: Mammalian Expression
  Selectable markers: Neomycin (select with G418)
Growth in bacteria
  Bacterial resistance: Kanamycin, 50 μg/mL
  Growth temperature: 37°C
  Growth strain: DH5alpha
  Copy number: High Copy
Gene/Insert
  Gene/Insert name: WDR91:M1-A747
  Species: H. sapiens (human)
  Insert size (bp): 2241
  Mutation: wild type
  Entrez Gene: WDR91 (a.k.a. HSPC049, SORF-1, SORF1)
  Promoter: CMV
  Tag / fusion protein: MVSGWRLFKKISGSSGGSSG (N terminal on insert)
  Cloning method: Ligation Independent Cloning
  Sequencing primers: 5′ T7; 3′ TTGCTCAGCGGTGGCAGCAG
Resource information
  A portion of this plasmid was derived from a plasmid made by: Mammalian Gene Collection (BC017246)
Terms and licenses: Academic/Nonprofit Terms; Industry Terms: Not Available to Industry
Depositor comments: 5' Cloning Site: Xho1 (not destroyed), 3' Cloning Site: Xba1 (not destroyed).
How to cite: pBiT3.1-N_WDR91:1-747 was a gift from Cheryl Arrowsmith (Addgene plasmid # 211040 ; http://n2t.net/addgene:211040 ; RRID:Addgene_211040)
