[The description below was written by a language model from this plasmid's Addgene catalogue record and pLannotate feature annotations shown in this document.]
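Description:
pBiT3.1-N_WDR91:1-747 is a mammalian expression plasmid built on Promega's pBiT3.1-N backbone that produces full-length, wild-type human WDR91 (residues M1 to A747, a 2,241 bp open reading frame derived from a Mammalian Gene Collection clone) with an N-terminal HiBiT tag joined through a short glycine/serine linker. HiBiT is a small peptide that complements the LgBiT fragment of NanoLuc luciferase to restore luminescence, so the fusion protein can be detected or quantified in cells or lysates. Expression is driven by the CMV immediate-early enhancer and promoter, followed by a chimeric β-globin/immunoglobulin intron that generally improves transcript processing. A T7 promoter sits just upstream of the coding region and also serves as a sequencing primer site. An SV40 polyadenylation signal lies downstream of the insert, which was introduced by ligation-independent cloning between retained XhoI and XbaI sites.

The plasmid replicates at high copy in E. coli from a ColE1/pUC-type origin and is selected with kanamycin, conferred by the neo (nptII) gene under the bacterial EM7 promoter. The catalogue lists neomycin/G418 as the mammalian selectable marker, yet the feature table shows only the EM7 promoter, preceded by a loxP site, upstream of neo. It also annotates a separate SV40 promoter-driven blasticidin S deaminase cassette with a synthetic poly(A) signal that the catalogue does not mention, so the mammalian selection options should be checked against the sequence. WDR91 is a WD40-repeat protein that regulates endosomal PI3K activity. The construct was deposited with a study evaluating the ligandability of WD40-repeat proteins, although the record does not describe the specific assays in which it was used.
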