Features (pLannotate 1.2.2; 17 found; start..end, strand, type, name):
     24..105     -  polyA_signal   SV40 poly(A) signal: SV40 polyadenylation signal
    128..211     -  CDS            large T antigen (fragment): large T antigen from SV40 (simian virus 40)
    276..641     +  enhancer       CMV enhancer: human cytomegalovirus immediate early enhancer
    643..842     +  promoter       CMV promoter: human cytomegalovirus (CMV) immediate early promoter
    981..1113    +  intron         chimeric intron: chimera between introns from human β-globin and immunoglobulin heavy chain genes
   1157..1175    +  promoter       T7 promoter: promoter for bacteriophage T7 RNA polymerase
   1250..3490    +  CDS            WDR91: WDR91_HUMAN - Experimental evidence at protein level: Swiss-Prot protein existence level 1. Functions as a negative regulator of the PI3 kinase/PI3K activity associated with endosomal membranes via BECN1, a core subunit of the PI3K complex. By modifying the phosphatidylinositol 3- phosphate/PtdInsP3 content of endosomal membranes may regulate endosome fusion, recycling, sorting and early to late endosome transport (PubMed:26783301). It is for instance, required for the delivery of cargos like BST2/tetherin from early to late endosome and thereby participates indirectly to their degradation by
   3521..3539    +  misc_feature   MCS (fragment): pUC18/19 multiple cloning site
   3588..3709    -  polyA_signal   SV40 poly(A) signal: SV40 polyadenylation signal
   3732..3800    -  CDS            large T antigen (fragment): large T antigen from SV40 (simian virus 40)
   3824..3857    +  protein_bind   loxP: Cre-mediated recombination occurs in the 8-bp core sequence (GCATACAT). Cre recombinase
   3867..3914    +  promoter       EM7 promoter: synthetic bacterial promoter&nbsp
   3946..4737    +  CDS            neo: KKA2_KLEPN - Also known as kan, nptII. Experimental evidence at protein level: Swiss-Prot protein existence level 1. Resistance to kanamycin, neomycin, paromomycin, ribostamycin, butirosin and gentamicin B. From Klebsiella pneumoniae.
   4898..5486    -  rep_origin     ori: high-copy-number ColE1/pMB1/pBR322/pUC origin of replication
   5612..5660    -  polyA_signal   poly(A) signal: synthetic polyadenylation signal
   5684..6082    -  CDS            BSD: blasticidin S deaminase; Aspergillus terreus BSD; confers resistance to blasticidin
   6113..6470    -  promoter       SV40 promoter: SV40 enhancer and early promoter
>Addgene plasmid #211040 | pBiT3.1-N_WDR91:1-747 | addgene full sequence | sequence record 423367 | Addgene NGS Result
AAGACGCGTTAATTAAGACGTCGGCAGTGAAAAAAATGCTTTATTTGTGAAATTTGTGATGCTATTGCTT
TATTTGTAACCATTATAAGCTGCAATAAACAAGTTAACAACAACAATTGCATTCATTTTATGTTTCAGGT
TCAGGGGGAGGTGTGGGAGGTTTTTTAAAGCAAGTAAAACCTCTACAAATGTGGTATGGCTGATTATGAT
CCGCGGCCGCAATACGTCGACGTTATCAGCTGACTTCGTACGAGAGCCTAGGATTATGGCGCGCCACTAG
TTATTAATAGTAATCAATTACGGGGTCATTAGTTCATAGCCCATATATGGAGTTCCGCGTTACATAACTT
ACGGTAAATGGCCCGCCTGGCTGACCGCCCAACGACCCCCGCCCATTGACGTCAATAATGACGTATGTTC
CCATAGTAACGCCAATAGGGACTTTCCATTGACGTCAATGGGTGGAGTATTTACGGTAAACTGCCCACTT
GGCAGTACATCAAGTGTATCATATGCCAAGTCCGCCCCCTATTGACGTCAATGACGGTAAATGGCCCGCC
TGGCATTATGCCCAGTACATGACCTTACGGGACTTTCCTACTTGGCAGTACATCTACGTATTAGTCATCG
CTATTACCATGGTGATGCGGTTTTGGCAGTACACCAATGGGCGTGGATAGCGGTTTGACTCACGGGGATT
TCCAAGTCTCCACCCCATTGACGTCAATGGGAGTTTGTTTTGGCACCAAAATCAACGGGACTTTCCAAAA
TGTCGTAATAACCCCGCCCCGTTGACGCAAATGGGCGGTAGGCGTGTACGGTGGGAGGTCTATATAAGCA
GAGCTGGTTTAGTGAACCGTCAGATCACTAGAATCTTTATTGCGGTAGTTTATCACAGTTAAATTGCTAA
CGCAGTCAGTGCTTCTGACACAACAGTCTCGAACTTAAGCTGCAGAAGTTGGTCGTGAGGCACTGGGCAG
GTAAGTATCAAGGTTACAAGACAGGTTTAAGGAGACCAATAGAAACTGGGCTTGTCGAGACAGAGAAGAC
TCTTGCGTTTCTGATAGGCACCTATTGGTCTTACTGACATCCACTTTGCCTTTCTCTCCACAGGTGTCCA
CTCCCAGTTCAATTACAGCTCTTAAGGCTAGAGTATTAATACGACTCACTATAGGGGTTAGCGATCGCCA
TGGTGAGCGGCTGGCGGCTGTTCAAGAAGATTAGCGGGAGCTCCGGTGGCTCGAGCGGTATGGCGGAGGC
CGTGGAGCGCACTGACGAGCTGGTCCGGGAGTACCTGCTCTTCCGCGGGTTCACGCACACACTGCGGCAG
CTGGACGCCGAGATCAAGGCGGACAAGGAGAAGGGGTTCCGGGTGGATAAGATTGTGGACCAGCTGCAGC
AGTTAATGCAGGTGTATGACTTGGCTGCCCTTCGGGATTATTGGAGCTACTTGGAGCGTCGGCTCTTCAG
CCGCTTGGAGGATATATACAGACCCACAATCCACAAGCTGAAAACCAGCCTGTTTCGATTTTATCTTGTC
TACACAATCCAGACAAACAGAAATGACAAGGCTCAGGAGTTCTTTGCAAAGCAGGCCACGGAACTCCAGA
ACCAGGCTGAGTGGAAGGATTGGTTTGTCCTGCCCTTCCTGCCATCCCCGGACACCAACCCCACCTTTGC
TACCTACTTTTCTCGACAGTGGGCTGACACCTTCATTGTGTCCCTGCACAACTTCCTGAGCGTCCTGTTT
CAGTGCATGCCAGTCCCTGTGATCCTGAACTTTGATGCGGAGTGTCAGAGGACTAACCAGGTTCAAGAAG
AAAATGAAGTTCTGCGTCAGAAGCTTTTTGCATTGCAAGCTGAAATCCACCGACTGAAGAAAGAGGAGCA
ACAGCCAGAAGAGGAAGAGGCCTTGGTCCAACACAAATTGCCTCCTTATGTCTCCAACATGGACCGCCTG
GGGGACTCGGAACTTGCCATGGTGTGCAGCCAAAGGAATGCCTCCCTCTCCCAGTCACCTCGTGTGGGCT
TCCTGTCCTCGCTGCTGCCTCAGAGTAAGAAGAGCCCCTCAAGGTTGTCGCCTGCTCAGGGCCCTCCTCA
ACCTCAGAGCTCGGCCAAGAAAGAGTCCTTCGGTGGTCAGGGCACCAAGGGAAAGGACCCGACGTCCGGA
GCCAAGGATGGGAAGAGCCTCCTCAGCGGGCTGGCCACTGGGGAGTCCGGTTGGTCACAGCACCGGCAGC
GGCGCCTGCAGGACCATGGCAAGGAGAGGAAGGAGCTTTTCTCCACAACCACTTCCCAGTGTGCAGAGAA
GAAACCAGAAGCCAGTGGCCCAGAGGCTGAGCCCTGCCCAGAGCTCCACACGGAGCCAGTGGAGCCACTG
ACTCGGGCATCCTCGGCAGGCCCTGAGGGTGGAGGAGTCCGCCCCGAGCAGCCCTTTATTGTGCTGGGAC
AGGAGGAGTACGGGGAACACCACTCATCCATCATGCACTGCAGAGTGGACTGCTCTGGGAGGAGAGTCGC
CAGCTTAGACGTAGATGGGGTCATCAAAGTGTGGTCCTTCAACCCCATCATGCAGACCAAAGCATCCTCC
ATTTCCAAATCACCGCTGCTGTCTTTGGAATGGGCCACCAAACGGGACAGACTGCTCTTGCTGGGCAGTG
GTGTGGGAACAGTGCGTCTCTATGACACGGAAGCCAAGAAGAATCTCTGTGAAATCAATATCAACGACAA
CATGCCCAGAATCCTGTCTCTTGCGTGCAGCCCCAACGGGGCCTCTTTCGTCTGTTCGGCAGCAGCTCCG
AGCCTCACTTCCCAGGTGGACTTCTCAGCACCAGACATCGGCAGCAAGGGCATGAACCAGGTTCCTGGCA
GGCTGCTGCTGTGGGACACGAAAACCATGAAGCAGCAGCTCCAGTTCTCCCTGGATCCAGAACCCATTGC
TATCAACTGTACAGCCTTCAATCACAACGGGAACCTGCTGGTCACAGGGGCAGCTGATGGCGTCATCCGG
CTGTTTGACATGCAGCAGCATGAGTGCGCGATGAGCTGGAGGGCCCACTACGGGGAGGTCTACTCTGTGG
AGTTCAGCTATGATGAGAACACCGTGTACAGCATCGGCGAGGACGGGAAGTTCATCCAGTGGAACATCCA
CAAGAGTGGCCTCAAGGTATCCGAGTACAGCCTCCCCTCAGATGCCACGGGCCCCTTTGTGCTGTCTGGA
TACAGCGGCTACAAGCAGGTTCAAGTCCCCAGGGGCCGACTCTTCGCTTTTGACTCGGAGGGAAATTACA
TGCTGACATGTTCTGCCACAGGCGGCGTCATCTACAAGCTGGGTGGCGATGAGAAGGTTCTGGAGAGCTG
CTTGAGCCTAGGTGGCCACCGAGCCCCTGTGGTCACCGTGGACTGGAGCACTGCCATGGACTGTGGGACC
TGCCTCACCGCCTCCATGGATGGCAAGATCAAGCTGACCACCCTCCTGGCCCATAAAGCCTAATCTAGAG
GTCAAGCTTCGGGGGTTTAAACCTGCAGGCATGCAAGCTGATTTGGCTGCTGCCACCGCTGAGCAAGGCC
GCTTCGAGCAGACATGATAAGATACATTGATGAGTTTGGACAAACCACAACTAGAATGCAGTGAAAAAAA
TGCTTTATTTGTGAAATTTGTGATGCTATTGCTTTATTTGTAACCATTATAAGCTGCAATAAACAAGTTA
ACAACAACAATTGCATTCATTTTATGTTTCAGGTTCAGGGGGAGATGTGGGAGGTTTTTTTAAGCAAGTA
AAACCTCTACAAATGTGGTAAAATCTTAATTAAGACTTCTAATATAACTTCGTATAGCATACATTATACG
AAGTTATGGTTCCACTGTTGACAATTAATCATCGGCATAGTATATCGGCATAGTATAATACGACAAGGTG
AGGAACTAAACCCAGGAGGCAGATCATGATTGAACAAGATGGATTGCACGCAGGTTCTCCGGCCGCTTGG
GTGGAGAGGCTATTCGGCTATGACTGGGCACAACAGACAATCGGCTGCTCTGATGCCGCCGTGTTCCGGC
TGTCAGCGCAGGGGCGCCCGGTTCTTTTTGTCAAGACCGACCTGTCCGGTGCCCTGAATGAACTGCAGGA
CGAGGCAGCGCGGCTATCGTGGCTGGCCACGACGGGCGTTCCTTGCGCAGCTGTGCTCGACGTTGTCACT
GAAGCGGGAAGGGACTGGCTGCTATTGGGCGAAGTGCCGGGGCAGGATCTCCTGTCATCTCACCTTGCTC
CTGCCGAGAAAGTATCCATCATGGCTGATGCAATGCGGCGGCTGCATACGCTTGATCCGGCTACCTGCCC
ATTCGACCACCAAGCGAAACATCGCATCGAGCGAGCACGTACTCGGATGGAAGCCGGTCTTGTCGATCAG
GATGATCTGGACGAAGAGCATCAGGGGCTCGCGCCAGCCGAACTGTTCGCCAGGCTCAAGGCGCGCATGC
CCGACGGCGAGGATCTCGTCGTGACCCATGGCGATGCCTGCTTGCCGAATATCATGGTGGAAAATGGCCG
CTTTTCTGGATTCATCGACTGTGGCCGGCTGGGTGTGGCGGACCGCTATCAGGACATAGCGTTGGCTACC
CGTGATATTGCTGAAGAGCTTGGCGGCGAATGGGCTGACCGCTTCCTCGTGCTTTACGGTATCGCCGCTC
CCGATTCGCAGCGCATCGCCTTCTATCGCCTTCTTGACGAGTTCTTCTGATTCGAAATGACCGACCAAGC
GACGCCCAACCGGTATCAGCTCACTCAAAGGCGGTAATACGGTTATCCACAGAATCAGGGGATAACGCAG
GAAAGAACATGTGAGCAAAAGGCCAGCAAAAGGCCAGGAACCGTAAAAAGGCCGCGTTGCTGGCGTTTTT
CCATAGGCTCCGCCCCCCTGACGAGCATCACAAAAATCGACGCTCAAGTCAGAGGTGGCGAAACCCGACA
GGACTATAAAGATACCAGGCGTTTCCCCCTGGAAGCTCCCTCGTGCGCTCTCCTGTTCCGACCCTGCCGC
TTACCGGATACCTGTCCGCCTTTCTCCCTTCGGGAAGCGTGGCGCTTTCTCATAGCTCACGCTGTAGGTA
TCTCAGTTCGGTGTAGGTCGTTCGCTCCAAGCTGGGCTGTGTGCACGAACCCCCCGTTCAGCCCGACCGC
TGCGCCTTATCCGGTAACTATCGTCTTGAGTCCAACCCGGTAAGACACGACTTATCGCCACTGGCAGCAG
CCACTGGTAACAGGATTAGCAGAGCGAGGTATGTAGGCGGTGCTACAGAGTTCTTGAAGTGGTGGCCTAA
CTACGGCTACACTAGAAGGACAGTATTTGGTATCTGCGCTCTGCTGAAGCCAGTTACCTTCGGAAAAAGA
GTTGGTAGCTCTTGATCCGGCAAACAAACCACCGCTGGTAGCGGTGGTTTTTTTGTTTGCAAGCAGCAGA
TTACGCGCAGAAAAAAAGGATTTCAAGAAGATCCTTTGATCTTTTCTACGGGGTCTGACGCTCAGTGGAA
CGAAAACTCACGTTAAGGGATTTTGGTCATGAGATTATCAAAAAGGATCTTCACCTAGATCCTTTTATAG
TCCGGAATCGTCACACAAAAAACCAACACACAGATGTAATGAAAATAAAGATATTTTATTGCGGCCATCG
TGATGGCTAGAGTTTAGCCCTCCCACACATAACCAGAGGGCAGCAATTCACGAATCCCAACTGCCGTCGG
CTGTCCATCACTGTCCTTCACTATGGCTTTGATCCCAGGATGCAGATCGAGAAGCACCTGTCGGCACCGT
CCGCAGGGGCTCAAGATGCCCCTGTTCTCATTTCCGATCGCGACGATACAAGTCAGGTTGCCAGCTGCCG
CAGCAGCAGCAGTGCCCAGCACCACGAGTTCTGCACAAGGTCCCCCAGTAAAATGATATACATTGACACC
AGTGAAGATGCGGCCGTCGCTAGAGAGAGCTGCGCTGGCGACGCTGTAGTCTTCAGAGATGGGGATGCTG
TTGATTGTAGCCGTTGCTCTTTCAATGAGGGTGGATTCTTCTTGAGACAAAGGCTTGGCCATGGTGGCGC
TAGTGTCAGAAGAATCGAGCTTTTTGCAAAAGCCTAGGCCTCCAAAAAAGCCTCCTCACTACTTCTGGAA
TAGCTCAGAGGCCGAGGCGGCCTCGGCCTCTGCATAAATAAAAAAAATTAGTCAGCCATGGGGCGGAGAA
TGGGCGGAACTGGGCGGAGTTAGGGGCGGGATGGGCGGAGTTAGGGGCGGGACTATGGTTGCTGACTAAT
TGAGATGCATGCTTTGCATACTTCTGCCTGCTGGGGAGCCTGGGGACTTTCCACACCTGGTTGCTGACTA
ATTGAGATGCATGCTTTGCATACTTCTGCCTGCTGGGGAGCCTGGGGACTTTCCACACCCTAACTGACAC
ACATTCCACAGCTGGTTCTTTCCGCCTCAGAAGGTACCTAACCAAGTTCCTCTTTCAGAGGTTATTTCAG
GCCATGGTGCTGCGC
