>Addgene plasmid #211040 | pBiT3.1-N_WDR91:1-747 | depositor partial sequence | sequence record 411560 | Insert sequence
ATGGCGGAGGCCGTGGAGCGCACTGACGAGCTGGTCCGGGAGTACCTGCTCTTCCGCGGGTTCACGCACA
CACTGCGGCAGCTGGACGCCGAGATCAAGGCGGACAAGGAGAAGGGGTTCCGGGTGGATAAGATTGTGGA
CCAGCTGCAGCAGTTAATGCAGGTGTATGACTTGGCTGCCCTTCGGGATTATTGGAGCTACTTGGAGCGT
CGGCTCTTCAGCCGCTTGGAGGATATATACAGACCCACAATCCACAAGCTGAAAACCAGCCTGTTTCGAT
TTTATCTTGTCTACACAATCCAGACAAACAGAAATGACAAGGCTCAGGAGTTCTTTGCAAAGCAGGCCAC
GGAACTCCAGAACCAGGCTGAGTGGAAGGATTGGTTTGTCCTGCCCTTCCTGCCATCCCCGGACACCAAC
CCCACCTTTGCTACCTACTTTTCTCGACAGTGGGCTGACACCTTCATTGTGTCCCTGCACAACTTCCTGA
GCGTCCTGTTTCAGTGCATGCCAGTCCCTGTGATCCTGAACTTTGATGCGGAGTGTCAGAGGACTAACCA
GGTTCAAGAAGAAAATGAAGTTCTGCGTCAGAAGCTTTTTGCATTGCAAGCTGAAATCCACCGACTGAAG
AAAGAGGAGCAACAGCCAGAAGAGGAAGAGGCCTTGGTCCAACACAAATTGCCTCCTTATGTCTCCAACA
TGGACCGCCTGGGGGACTCGGAACTTGCCATGGTGTGCAGCCAAAGGAATGCCTCCCTCTCCCAGTCACC
TCGTGTGGGCTTCCTGTCCTCGCTGCTGCCTCAGAGTAAGAAGAGCCCCTCAAGGTTGTCGCCTGCTCAG
GGCCCTCCTCAACCTCAGAGCTCGGCCAAGAAAGAGTCCTTCGGTGGTCAGGGCACCAAGGGAAAGGACC
CGACGTCCGGAGCCAAGGATGGGAAGAGCCTCCTCAGCGGGCTGGCCACTGGGGAGTCCGGTTGGTCACA
GCACCGGCAGCGGCGCCTGCAGGACCATGGCAAGGAGAGGAAGGAGCTTTTCTCCACAACCACTTCCCAG
TGTGCAGAGAAGAAACCAGAAGCCAGTGGCCCAGAGGCTGAGCCCTGCCCAGAGCTCCACACGGAGCCAG
TGGAGCCACTGACTCGGGCATCCTCGGCAGGCCCTGAGGGTGGAGGAGTCCGCCCCGAGCAGCCCTTTAT
TGTGCTGGGACAGGAGGAGTACGGGGAACACCACTCATCCATCATGCACTGCAGAGTGGACTGCTCTGGG
AGGAGAGTCGCCAGCTTAGACGTAGATGGGGTCATCAAAGTGTGGTCCTTCAACCCCATCATGCAGACCA
AAGCATCCTCCATTTCCAAATCACCGCTGCTGTCTTTGGAATGGGCCACCAAACGGGACAGACTGCTCTT
GCTGGGCAGTGGTGTGGGAACAGTGCGTCTCTATGACACGGAAGCCAAGAAGAATCTCTGTGAAATCAAT
ATCAACGACAACATGCCCAGAATCCTGTCTCTTGCGTGCAGCCCCAACGGGGCCTCTTTCGTCTGTTCGG
CAGCAGCTCCGAGCCTCACTTCCCAGGTGGACTTCTCAGCACCAGACATCGGCAGCAAGGGCATGAACCA
GGTTCCTGGCAGGCTGCTGCTGTGGGACACGAAAACCATGAAGCAGCAGCTCCAGTTCTCCCTGGATCCA
GAACCCATTGCTATCAACTGTACAGCCTTCAATCACAACGGGAACCTGCTGGTCACAGGGGCAGCTGATG
GCGTCATCCGGCTGTTTGACATGCAGCAGCATGAGTGCGCGATGAGCTGGAGGGCCCACTACGGGGAGGT
CTACTCTGTGGAGTTCAGCTATGATGAGAACACCGTGTACAGCATCGGCGAGGACGGGAAGTTCATCCAG
TGGAACATCCACAAGAGTGGCCTCAAGGTATCCGAGTACAGCCTCCCCTCAGATGCCACGGGCCCCTTTG
TGCTGTCTGGATACAGCGGCTACAAGCAGGTTCAAGTCCCCAGGGGCCGACTCTTCGCTTTTGACTCGGA
GGGAAATTACATGCTGACATGTTCTGCCACAGGCGGCGTCATCTACAAGCTGGGTGGCGATGAGAAGGTT
CTGGAGAGCTGCTTGAGCCTAGGTGGCCACCGAGCCCCTGTGGTCACCGTGGACTGGAGCACTGCCATGG
ACTGTGGGACCTGCCTCACCGCCTCCATGGATGGCAAGATCAAGCTGACCACCCTCCTGGCCCATAAAGC
C
